Addgene plasmid #235537: pTRIP-SFFV-tagRFP657-2A
Purpose: (Empty Backbone) To express tagRFP657-2A
Depositing lab: Nicolas Manel. Depositing organization: Institut Curie. Publication: Centromeric DNA amplification triggered by viral proteins activates nuclear cGAS. Lahaye X, Tran Van P, Chakraborty C, Shmakova A, Cao NTB, Ferran H, Ait-Mohamed O, Maurin M, Waterfall JJ, Kaufer BB, Fischer P, Hennig T, Dolken L, Lomonte P, Fachinetti D, Manel N. Cell. 2025 May 29:S0092-8674(25)00556-2. doi: 10.1016/j.cell.2025.05.008. PubMed 40460826.
Backbone
  Vector backbone: pTRIP-SFFV-tagRFP657-2A
  Vector type: Lentiviral
Growth in bacteria
  Bacterial resistance: Ampicillin, 100 μg/mL
  Growth temperature: 30°C
  Growth strain: NEB Stable
  Copy number: High Copy
Gene/Insert
  Gene/Insert name: None
Terms and licenses: Academic/Nonprofit Terms; Industry Terms: Not Available to Industry
Depositor comments: Cotains tagRFP657.
How to cite: pTRIP-SFFV-tagRFP657-2A was a gift from Nicolas Manel (Addgene plasmid # 235537 ; http://n2t.net/addgene:235537 ; RRID:Addgene_235537)
