[The description below was written by a language model from this plasmid's Addgene catalogue record and pLannotate feature annotations shown in this document.]
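Description:
pTRIP-SFFV-tagRFP657-2A is an empty HIV-1-based lentiviral transfer vector of about 10.4 kb, deposited as a backbone for expressing a gene of interest together with the far-red fluorescent protein TagRFP657. It is propagated in E. coli through a high-copy ColE1/pUC-type origin and selected with ampicillin via the bla gene. The record specifies a recombination-deficient strain, as is usual for plasmids carrying repeated LTR sequences.

The viral portion carries an upstream LTR annotated as truncated, followed by the Ψ packaging signal with an adjoining gag fragment, the Rev response element for Rev-dependent nuclear export of the genomic RNA, and the central polypurine tract/termination sequence (cPPT/CTS). An internal spleen focus-forming virus (SFFV) LTR promoter, which is typically strong in haematopoietic and immune cells, drives the TagRFP657 coding sequence. The construct name and stated purpose indicate that a 2A self-cleaving peptide follows the reporter. The 2A element itself is not annotated in the feature table, and the record does not describe the cloning site. A coding sequence placed in frame after the 2A would be co-translated with the reporter and released as a separate protein, so that far-red fluorescence marks transduced cells. Downstream lie a nef fragment and a ΔU3 self-inactivating 3' LTR, which silences LTR promoter activity after integration.

The remaining annotations appear to be relics of older parental plasmids rather than functional payload. These include an SV40 promoter with gpt fragments, SV40 small t/large T and poly(A) sequences, and fragments of TcR, rop, bom, lacI, frsA and TBC1D5. No insert is recorded. The vector serves as a cloning backbone and presumably as a reporter-only control when packaged with helper plasmids.
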