Features (pLannotate 1.2.2; 29 found; start..end, strand, type, name):
     43..108     +  intron         small t intron: SV40 (simian virus 40) small t antigen intron
    238..258     +  CDS            SV40 NLS: nuclear localization signal of SV40 (simian virus 40) large T antigen
    577..660     +  CDS            large T antigen (fragment): large T antigen from SV40 (simian virus 40)
    683..817     +  polyA_signal   SV40 poly(A) signal: SV40 polyadenylation signal
    984..1313    +  CDS            nef (fragment): NEF_HV1BR - Experimental evidence at protein level: Swiss-Prot protein existence level 1. Extracellular Nef protein targets CD4(+) T-lymphocytes for apoptosis by interacting with CXCR4 surface receptors (PubMed:14990729). From Human immunodeficiency virus type 1 group M subtype B (isolate BRU/LAI) (HIV-1).
   1361..1618    +  LTR            5' LTR (truncated): truncated 5' long terminal repeat (LTR) from HIV-1
   1665..1790    +  misc_feature   HIV-1 Ψ: packaging signal of human immunodeficiency virus type 1
   1774..2137    +  CDS            HIV-1 gag (fragment): gag protein from human immunodeficiency virus 1; gag
   2283..2516    +  misc_feature   RRE: The Rev response element (RRE) of HIV-1 allows for Rev-dependent mRNA export from the nucleus to the cytoplasm.
   2893..2993    +  CDS            Rev (fragment): human immunodeficiency virus 1 (HIV-1) Rev protein; rev; enhances nuclear export of unspliced and incompletely spliced viral mRNAs
   3038..3155    +  misc_feature   cPPT/CTS: central polypurine tract and central termination sequence of HIV-1
   3295..3702    +  promoter       SFFV promoter: spleen focus-forming virus long terminal repeat (LTR) promoter
   3721..4419    +  CDS            TagRFP657: TagRFP657 is a basic (constitutively fluorescent) far red fluorescent protein published in 2010, derived from Entacmaea quadricolor. It has low acid sensitivity.
   4506..4691    +  CDS            nef (fragment): NEF_HV1Z2 - Experimental evidence at protein level: Swiss-Prot protein existence level 1. Extracellular Nef protein targets CD4(+) T-lymphocytes for apoptosis by interacting with CXCR4 surface receptors. From Human immunodeficiency virus type 1 group M subtype D (isolate Z2/CDC-Z34) (HIV-1).
   4693..4724    +  LTR            3' LTR (ΔU3) (fragment): self-inactivating 3' long terminal repeat (LTR) from HIV-1
   4772..4952    +  LTR            5' LTR (truncated): truncated 5' long terminal repeat (LTR) from HIV-1
   5914..6012    -  CDS            TBC1D5 (fragment): TBCD5_HUMAN - Also known as KIAA0210. Experimental evidence at protein level: Swiss-Prot protein existence level 1. May act as a GTPase-activating protein (GAP) for Rab family protein(s). May act as a GAP for RAB7A. Can displace RAB7A and retromer CSC subcomplex from the endosomal membrane to the cytosol; at least retromer displacement seems to require its catalytic activity (PubMed:19531583, PubMed:20923837). Required for retrograde transport of cargo proteins from endosomes to the trans-Golgi network (TGN); the function seems to require its catalytic activity. Involved in regulation of autop
   6418..6697    +  CDS            TcR (fragment): tetracycline efflux protein; tet; confers resistance to tetracycline
   6698..6746    -  misc_feature   bom (fragment): basis of mobility region from pBR322
   6848..6883    -  CDS            rop (fragment): Rop protein, which maintains plasmids at low copy number; rop
   6978..7082    +  promoter       AmpR promoter: bla
   7083..7943    +  CDS            AmpR: β-lactamase; bla; confers resistance to ampicillin, carbenicillin, and related antibiotics
   8114..8702    +  rep_origin     ori: high-copy-number ColE1/pMB1/pBR322/pUC origin of replication
   8885..8941    +  CDS            lacI (fragment): lac repressor; lacI; The lac repressor binds to the lac operator to inhibit transcription in E. coli. This inhibition can be relieved by adding lactose or isopropyl-β-D-thiogalactopyranoside (IPTG).
   8948..9277    +  promoter       SV40 promoter: SV40 enhancer and early promoter
   9477..9596    +  CDS            gpt (fragment): XGPT_ECOLI - Also known as gpp, gxu. Experimental evidence at protein level: Swiss-Prot protein existence level 1. Purine salvage pathway enzyme that catalyzes the transfer of the ribosyl-5-phosphate group from 5-phospho-alpha-D-ribose 1- diphosphate (PRPP) to the N9 position of the 6-oxopurines guanine and xanthine to form the corresponding ribonucleotides GMP (guanosine 5'- monophosphate) and XMP (xanthosine 5'-monophosphate), with the release of PPi. To a lesser extent, also acts on hypoxanthine (PubMed:9100006, PubMed:3886014). Does not ribophosphorylate adenine (PubMed:3886014). From Esch
   9596..9931    +  CDS            gpt (fragment): XGPT_ECOLI - Also known as gpp, gxu. Experimental evidence at protein level: Swiss-Prot protein existence level 1. Purine salvage pathway enzyme that catalyzes the transfer of the ribosyl-5-phosphate group from 5-phospho-alpha-D-ribose 1- diphosphate (PRPP) to the N9 position of the 6-oxopurines guanine and xanthine to form the corresponding ribonucleotides GMP (guanosine 5'- monophosphate) and XMP (xanthosine 5'-monophosphate), with the release of PPi. To a lesser extent, also acts on hypoxanthine (PubMed:9100006, PubMed:3886014). Does not ribophosphorylate adenine (PubMed:3886014). From Esch
  10026..10331   +  CDS            frsA (fragment): FRSA_ECOLI - Also known as yafA. Experimental evidence at protein level: Swiss-Prot protein existence level 1. Catalyzes the hydrolysis of esters (PubMed:15808744). Displays esterase activity toward pNP-butyrate (PubMed:15808744). May stimulate mixed-acid fermentation by acting as a fermentation/respiration switch that down-regulates respiration and up- regulates fermentation rates (PubMed:15169777). From Escherichia coli (strain K12).
  10335..41      +  CDS            small t antigen (fragment) (across the origin): SV40 (simian virus 40) small t antigen
>Addgene plasmid #235537 | pTRIP-SFFV-tagRFP657-2A | addgene full sequence | sequence record 472102 | Addgene NGS Result
ACATAATTGGACAAACTACCTACAGAGATTTAAAGCTCTAAGGTAAATATAAAATTTTTAAGTGTATAAT
GTGTTAAACTACTGATTCTAATTGTTTGTGTATTTTAGATTCCAACCTATGGAACTGATGAATGGGAGCA
GTGGTGGAATGCCTTTAATGAGGAAAACCTGTTTTGCTCAGAAGAAATGCCATCTAGTGATGATGAGGCT
ACTGCTGACTCTCAACATTCTACTCCTCCAAAAAAGAAGAGAAAGGTAGAAGACCCCAAGGACTTTCCTT
CAGAATTGCTAAGTTTTTTGAGTCATGCTGTGTTTAGTAATAGAACTCTTGCTTGCTTTGCTATTTACAC
CACAAAGGAAAAAGCTGCACTGCTATACAAGAAAATTATGGAAAAATATTCTGTAACCTTTATAAGTAGG
CATAACAGTTATAATCATAACATACTGTTTTTTCTTACTCCACACAGGCATAGAGTGTCTGCTATTAATA
ACTATGCTCAAAAATTGTGTACCTTTAGCTTTTTAATTTGTAAAGGGGTTAATAAGGAATATTTGATGTA
TAGTGCCTTGACTAGAGATCATAATCAGCCATACCACATTTGTAGAGGTTTTACTTGCTTTAAAAAACCT
CCCACACCTCCCCCTGAACCTGAAACATAAAATGAATGCAATTGTTGTTGTTAACTTGTTTATTGCAGCT
TATAATGGTTACAAATAAAGCAATAGCATCACAAATTTCACAAATAAAGCATTTTTTTCACTGCATTCTA
GTTGTGGTTTGTCCAAACTCATCAATGTATCTTATCATGTCTGGATCAACTGGATAACTCAAGCTAACCA
AAATCATCCCAAACTTCCCACCCCATACCCTATTACCACTGCCAATTACCTGTGGTTTCATTTACTCTAA
ACCTGTGATTCCTCTGAATTATTTTCATTTTAAAGAAATTGTATTTGTTAAATATGTACTACAAACTTAG
TAGTTGGAAGGGCTAATTCACTCCCAAAGAAGACAAGATATCCTTGATCTGTGGATCTACCACACACAAG
GCTACTTCCCTGATTAGCAGAACTACACACCAGGGCCAGGGGTCAGATATCCACTGACCTTTGGATGGTG
CTACAAGCTAGTACCAGTTGAGCCAGATAAGGTAGAAGAGGCCAATAAAGGAGAGAACACCAGCTTGTTA
CACCCTGTGAGCCTGCATGGGATGGATGACCCGGAGAGAGAAGTGTTAGAGTGGAGGTTTGACAGCCGCC
TAGCATTTCATCACGTGGCCCGAGAGCTGCATCCGGAGTACTTCAAGAACTGCTGATATCGAGCTTGCTA
CAAGGGACTTTCCGCTGGGGACTTTCCAGGGAGGCGTGGCCTGGGCGGGACTGGGGAGTGGCGAGCCCTC
AGATCCTGCATATAAGCAGCTGCTTTTTGCCTGTACTGGGTCTCTCTGGTTAGACCAGATCTGAGCCTGG
GAGCTCTCTGGCTAACTAGGGAACCCACTGCTTAAGCCTCAATAAAGCTTGCCTTGAGTGCTTCAAGTAG
TGTGTGCCCGTCTGTTGTGTGACTCTGGTAACTAGAGATCCCTCAGACCCTTTTAGTCAGTGTGGAAAAT
CTCTAGCAGTGGCGCCCGAACAGGGACTTGAAAGCGAAAGGGAAACCAGAGGAGCTCTCTCGACGCAGGA
CTCGGCTTGCTGAAGCGCGCACGGCAAGAGGCGAGGGGCGGCGACTGGTGAGTACGCCAAAAATTTTGAC
TAGCGGAGGCTAGAAGGAGAGAGATGGGTGCGAGAGCGTCAGTATTAAGCGGGGGAGAATTAGATCGCGA
TGGGAAAAAATTCGGTTAAGGCCAGGGGGAAAGAAAAAATATAAATTAAAACATATAGTATGGGCAAGCA
GGGAGCTAGAACGATTCGCAGTTAATCCTGGCCTGTTAGAAACATCAGAAGGCTGTAGACAAATACTGGG
ACAGCTACAACCATCCCTTCAGACAGGATCAGAAGAACTTAGATCATTATATAATACAGTAGCAACCCTC
TATTGTGTGCATCAAAGGATAGAGATAAAAGACACCAAGGAAGCTTTAGACAAGATAGAGGAAGAGCAAA
ACAAAAGTAAGACCACCGCACAGCAAGCGGCCGCTGATCTTCAGACCTGGAGGAGGAGATATGAGGGACA
ATTGGAGAAGTGAATTATATAAATATAAAGTAGTAAAAATTGAACCATTAGGAGTAGCACCCACCAAGGC
AAAGAGAAGAGTGGTGCAGAGAGAAAAAAGAGCAGTGGGAATAGGAGCTTTGTTCCTTGGGTTCTTGGGA
GCAGCAGGAAGCACTATGGGCGCAGCGTCAATGACGCTGACGGTACAGGCCAGACAATTATTGTCTGGTA
TAGTGCAGCAGCAGAACAATTTGCTGAGGGCTATTGAGGCGCAACAGCATCTGTTGCAACTCACAGTCTG
GGGCATCAAGCAGCTCCAGGCAAGAATCCTGGCTGTGGAAAGATACCTAAAGGATCAACAGCTCCTGGGG
ATTTGGGGTTGCTCTGGAAAACTCATTTGCACCACTGCTGTGCCTTGGAATGCTAGTTGGAGTAATAAAT
CTCTGGAACAGATTTGGAATCACACGACCTGGATGGAGTGGGACAGAGAAATTAACAATTACACAAGCTT
AATACACTCCTTAATTGAAGAATCGCAAAACCAGCAAGAAAAGAATGAACAAGAATTATTGGAATTAGAT
AAATGGGCAAGTTTGTGGAATTGGTTTAACATAACAAATTGGCTGTGGTATATAAAATTATTCATAATGA
TAGTAGGAGGCTTGGTAGGTTTAAGAATAGTTTTTGCTGTACTTTCTATAGTGAATAGAGTTAGGCAGGG
ATATTCACCATTATCGTTTCAGACCCACCTCCCAACCCCGAGGGGACCCGACAGGCCCGAAGGAATAGAA
GAAGAAGGTGGAGAGAGAGACAGAGACAGATCCATTCGATTAGTGAACGGATCTCGACGGTATCGCCGAA
TTCACAAATGGCAGTATTCATCCACAATTTTAAAAGAAAAGGGGGGATTGGGGGGTACAGTGCAGGGGAA
AGAATAGTAGACATAATAGCAACAGACATACAAACTAAAGAATTACAAAAACAAATTACAAAAATTCAAA
ATTTTCGGGTTTATTACAGGGACAGCAGAGATCCACTTTGGCTGATACGCGTCTGCAGCCCCGATAAAAT
AAAAGATTTTATTTAGTCTCCAGAAAAAGGGGGGAATGAAAGACCCCACCTGTAGGTTTGGCAAGCTAGC
TGCAGTAACGCCATTTTGCAAGGCATGGAAAAATACCAAACCAAGAATAGAGAAGTTCAGATCAAGGGCG
GGTACATGAAAATAGCTAACGTTGGGCCAAACAGGATATCTGCGGTGAGCAGTTTCGGCCCCGGCCCGGG
GCCAAGAACAGATGGTCACCGCAGTTTCGGCCCCGGCCCGAGGCCAAGAACAGATGGTCCCCAGATATGG
CCCAACCCTCAGCAGTTTCTTAAGACCCATCAGATGTTTCCAGGCTCCCCCAAGGACCTGAAATGACCCT
GCGCCTTATTTGAATTAACCAATCAGCCTGCTTCTCGCTTCTGTTCGCGCGCTTCTGCTTCCCGAGCTCT
ATAAAAGAGCTCACAACCCCTCACTCGGCGCGCCAGTCCTCCGACAGACTGAGTCGCCCGGGCCGCGGGC
TAGCGCCACCATGAGCGAGCTGATTAAGGAGAACATGCACATGAAGCTGTACATGGAGGGCACCGTGAAC
AACCACCACTTCAAGTGCACATCCGAGGGCGAAGGCAAGCCCTACGAGGGCACCCAGACCCAGAGAATCA
AGGTGGTCGAGGGCGGCCCTCTCCCCTTCGCCTTCGACATCCTGGCTACCAGCTTCATGTACGGCAGTCA
CACCTTCATCAACCACACCCAGGGCATCCCCGACTTCTGGAAGCAGTCCTTCCCTGAGGGCTTCACATGG
GAGAGAGTCACCACATACGAAGACGGGGGCGTGCTGACCGCTACCCAGGACACCAGCCTCCAGGACGGCT
GCCTCATCTACAACGTCAAGATCAGAGGGGTGAACTTCCCATCCAACGGCCCTGTGATGCAGAAGAAAAC
ACTCGGCTGGGAGGCCCACACCGAGATGCTGTACCCCGCTGACGGCGGCCTGGAAGGCAGAACCGCGCTG
GCCCTGAAGCTCGTGGGCGGGGGCCACCTGATCTGCAACTTCAAGACCACATACAGATCCAAGAAACCCG
CTAAGAACCTCAAGATGCCCGGCGTCTACTATGTGGACTACAGACTGGAAAGAATCAAGGAGGCCGACAA
AGAGACCTACGTCGAGCAGCACGAGGTGGCTGTGGCCAGATACTGCGACCTCCCTAGCAAACTGGGGCAC
AAGCTTAATGGAAGCGGAGCTACTAACTTCAGCCTGCTGAAGCAGGCTGGAGACGTGGAGGAGAACCCTG
GACCTGGATCCACTAGTGTCGACCTCGAGACCTAGAAAAACATGGAGCAATCACAAGTAGCAATACAGCA
GCTACCAATGCTGATTGTGCCTGGCTAGAAGCACAAGAGGAGGAGGAGGTGGGTTTTCCAGTCACACCTC
AGGTACCTTTAAGACCAATGACTTACAAGGCAGCTGTAGATCTTAGCCACTTTTTAAAAGAAAAGGGGGG
ACTGGAAGGGCTAATTCACTCCCAACGAAGACAAAATCGTCGAGAGATGCTGCATATAAGCAGCTGCTTT
TTGCTTGTACTGGGTCTCTCTGGTTAGACCAGATCTGAGCCTGGGAGCTCTCTGGCTAACTAGGGAACCC
ACTGCTTAAGCCTCAATAAAGCTTGCCTTGAGTGCTTCAAGTAGTGTGTGCCCGTCTGTTGTGTGACTCT
GGTAACTAGAGATCCCTCAGACCCTTTTAGTCAGTGTGGAAAATCTCTAGCAGTAGTAGTTCATGTCATC
TTATTATTCAGTATTTATAACTTGCAAAGAAATGAATATCAGAGAGTGAGAGGCCTTGACATTATAATAG
ATTTAGCAGGAATTGAACTAGGAGTGGAGCACACAGGCAAAGCTGCAGAAGTACTTGGAAGAAGCCACCA
GAGATACTCACGATTCTGCACATACCTGGCTAATCCCAGATCCTAAGGATTACATTAAGTTTACTAACAT
TTATATAATGATTTATAGTTTAAAGTATAAACTTATCTAATTTACTATTCTGACAGATATTAATTAATCC
TCAAATATCATAAGAGATGATTACTATTATCCCCATTTAACACAAGAGGAAACTGAGAGGGAAAGATGTT
GAAGTAATTTTCCCACAATTACAGCATCCGTTAGTTACGACTCTATGATCTTCTGACACAAATTCCATTT
ACTCCTCACCCTATGACTCAGTCGAATATATCAAAGTTATGGACATTATGCTAAGTAACAAATTACCCTT
TTATATAGTAAATACTGAGTAGATTGAGAGAAGAAATTGTTTGCAAACCTGAATAGCTTCAAGAAGAAGA
GAAGTGAGGATAAGAATAACAGTTGTCATTTAACAAGTTTTAACAAGTAACTTGGTTAGAAAGGGATTCA
AATGCATAAAGCAAGGGATAAATTTTTCTGGCAACAAGACTATACAATATAACCTTAAATATGACTTCAA
ATAATTGTTGGAACTTGATAAAACTAATTAAATATTATTGAAGATTATCAATATTATAAATGTAATTTAC
TTTTAAAAAGGGAACATAGAAATGTGTATCATTAGAGTAGAAAACAATCCTTATTATCACAATTTGTCAA
AACAAGTTTGTTATTAACACAAGTAGAATACTGCATTCAATTAAGTTGACTGCAGATTTTGTGTTTTGTT
AAAATTAGAAAGAGATAACAACAATTTGAATTATTGAAAGTAACATGTAAATAGTTCTACATACGTTCTT
TTGACATCTTGTTCAATCATTGATCGAAGTTCTTTATCTTGGAAGAATTTGTTCCAAAGACTCTGAAATA
AGGAAAACAATCTATTATATAGTCTCACACCTTTGTTTTACTTTTAGTGATTTCAATTTAATAATGTAAA
TGGTTAAAATTTATTCTTCTCTGAGATCATTTCACATTGCAGATAGAAAACCTGAGACTGGGGTAATTTT
TATTAAAATCTAATTTAATCTCAGAAACACATCTTTATTCTAACATCAATTTTTCCAGTTTGATATTATC
ATATAAAGTCAGCCTTCCTCATCTGCAGGTTCCACAACAAAAATCCAACCAACTGTGGATCAAAAATATT
GGGAAAAAATTAAAAATAGCAATACAACAATAAAAAAATACAAATCAGAAAAACAGCACAGTATAACAAC
TTTATTTAGCATTTACAATCTATTAGGTATTATAAGTAATCTAGCCAGATCCTCTACGCCGGACGCATCG
TGGCCGGCATCACCGGCGCCACAGGTGCGGTTGCTGGCGCCTATATCGCCGACATCACCGATGGGGAAGA
TCGGGCTCGCCACTTCGGGCTCATGAGCGCTTGTTTCGGCGTGGGTATGGTGGCAGGCCCCGTGGCCGGG
GGACTGTTGGGCGCCATCTCCTTGCATGCACCATTCCTTGCGGCGGCGGTGCTCAACGGCCTCAACCTAC
TACTGGGCTGCTTCCTAATGCAGGAGTCGCATAAGGGAGAGCGTCGAATGGTGCACTCTCAGTACAATCT
GCTCTGATGCCGCATAGTTAAGCCAGCCCCGACACCCGCCAACACCCGCTGACGCGCCCTGACGGGCTTG
TCTGCTCCCGGCATCCGCTTACAGACAAGCTGTGACCGTCTCCGGGAGCTGCATGTGTCAGAGGTTTTCA
CCGTCATCACCGAAACGCGCGAGACGAAAGGGCCTCGTGATACGCCTATTTTTATAGGTTAATGTCATGA
TAATAATGGTTTCTTAGACGTCAGGTGGCACTTTTCGGGGAAATGTGCGCGGAACCCCTATTTGTTTATT
TTTCTAAATACATTCAAATATGTATCCGCTCATGAGACAATAACCCTGATAAATGCTTCAATAATATTGA
AAAAGGAAGAGTATGAGTATTCAACATTTCCGTGTCGCCCTTATTCCCTTTTTTGCGGCATTTTGCCTTC
CTGTTTTTGCTCACCCAGAAACGCTGGTGAAAGTAAAAGATGCTGAAGATCAGTTGGGTGCACGAGTGGG
TTACATCGAACTGGATCTCAACAGCGGTAAGATCCTTGAGAGTTTTCGCCCCGAAGAACGTTTTCCAATG
ATGAGCACTTTTAAAGTTCTGCTATGTGGCGCGGTATTATCCCGTATTGACGCCGGGCAAGAGCAACTCG
GTCGCCGCATACACTATTCTCAGAATGACTTGGTTGAGTACTCACCAGTCACAGAAAAGCATCTTACGGA
TGGCATGACAGTAAGAGAATTATGCAGTGCTGCCATAACCATGAGTGATAACACTGCGGCCAACTTACTT
CTGACAACGATCGGAGGACCGAAGGAGCTAACCGCTTTTTTGCACAACATGGGGGATCATGTAACTCGCC
TTGATCGTTGGGAACCGGAGCTGAATGAAGCCATACCAAACGACGAGCGTGACACCACGATGCCTGTAGC
AATGGCAACAACGTTGCGCAAACTATTAACTGGCGAACTACTTACTCTAGCTTCCCGGCAACAATTAATA
GACTGGATGGAGGCGGATAAAGTTGCAGGACCACTTCTGCGCTCGGCCCTTCCGGCTGGCTGGTTTATTG
CTGATAAATCTGGAGCCGGTGAGCGTGGGTCTCGCGGTATCATTGCAGCACTGGGGCCAGATGGTAAGCC
CTCCCGTATCGTAGTTATCTACACGACGGGGAGTCAGGCAACTATGGATGAACGAAATAGACAGATCGCT
GAGATAGGTGCCTCACTGATTAAGCATTGGTAACTGTCAGACCAAGTTTACTCATATATACTTTAGATTG
ATTTAAAACTTCATTTTTAATTTAAAAGGATCTAGGTGAAGATCCTTTTTGATAATCTCATGACCAAAAT
CCCTTAACGTGAGTTTTCGTTCCACTGAGCGTCAGACCCCGTAGAAAAGATCAAAGGATCTTCTTGAGAT
CCTTTTTTTCTGCGCGTAATCTGCTGCTTGCAAACAAAAAAACCACCGCTACCAGCGGTGGTTTGTTTGC
CGGATCAAGAGCTACCAACTCTTTTTCCGAAGGTAACTGGCTTCAGCAGAGCGCAGATACCAAATACTGT
TCTTCTAGTGTAGCCGTAGTTAGGCCACCACTTCAAGAACTCTGTAGCACCGCCTACATACCTCGCTCTG
CTAATCCTGTTACCAGTGGCTGCTGCCAGTGGCGATAAGTCGTGTCTTACCGGGTTGGACTCAAGACGAT
AGTTACCGGATAAGGCGCAGCGGTCGGGCTGAACGGGGGGTTCGTGCACACAGCCCAGCTTGGAGCGAAC
GACCTACACCGAACTGAGATACCTACAGCGTGAGCTATGAGAAAGCGCCACGCTTCCCGAAGGGAGAAAG
GCGGACAGGTATCCGGTAAGCGGCAGGGTCGGAACAGGAGAGCGCACGAGGGAGCTTCCAGGGGGAAACG
CCTGGTATCTTTATAGTCCTGTCGGGTTTCGCCACCTCTGACTTGAGCGTCGATTTTTGTGATGCTCGTC
AGGGGGGCGGAGCCTATGGAAAAACGCCAGCAACGCGGCCTTTTTACGGTTCCTGGCCTTTTGCTGGCCT
TTTGCTCACATGTTCTTTCCTGCGTTATCCCCTGATTCTGTGGATAACCGTATTACCGCCTTTGAGTGAG
CTGATACCGCTCGCCGCAGCCGAACGACCGAGCGCAGCGAGTCAGTGAGCGAGGAAGCGGAAGAGCGCCC
AATACGCAAACCGCCTCTCCCCGCGCGTTGGCCGATTCATTAATGCAGCTGTGGAATGTGTGTCAGTTAG
GGTGTGGAAAGTCCCCAGGCTCCCCAGCAGGCAGAAGTATGCAAAGCATGCATCTCAATTAGTCAGCAAC
CAGGTGTGGAAAGTCCCCAGGCTCCCCAGCAGGCAGAAGTATGCAAAGCATGCATCTCAATTAGTCAGCA
ACCATAGTCCCGCCCCTAACTCCGCCCATCCCGCCCCTAACTCCGCCCAGTTCCGCCCATTCTCCGCCCC
ATGGCTGACTAATTTTTTTTATTTATGCAGAGGCCGAGGCCGCCTCGGCCTCTGAGCTATTCCAGAAGTA
GTGAGGAGGCTTTTTTGGAGGCCTAGGCTTTTGCAAAAAGCTTGGACACAAGACAGGCTTGCGAGATATG
TTTGAGAATACCACTTTATCCCGCGTCAGGGAGAGGCAGTGCGTAAAAAGACGCGGACTCATGTGAAATA
CTGGTTTTTAGTGCGCCAGATCTCTATAATCTCGCGCAACCTATTTTCCCCTCGAACACTTTTTAAGCCG
TAGATAAACAGGCTGGGACACTTCACATGAGCGAAAAATACATCGTCACCTGGGACATGTTGCAGATCCA
TGCACGTAAACTCGCAAGCCGACTGATGCCTTCTGAACAATGGAAAGGCATTATTGCCGTAAGCCGTGGC
GGTCTGTACCGGGTGCGTTACTGGCGCGTGAACTGGGTATTCGTCATGTCGATACCGTTTGTATTTCCAG
CTACGATCACGACAACCAGCGCGAGCTTAAAGTGCTGAAACGCGCAGAAGGCGATGGCGAAGGCTTCATC
GTTATTGATGACCTGGTGGATACCGGTGGTACTGCGGTTGCGATTCGTGAAATGTATCCAAAAGCGCACT
TTGTCACCATCTTCGCAAAACCGGCTGGTCGTCCGCTGGTTGATGACTATGTTGTTGATATCCCGCAAGA
TACCTGGATTGAACAGCCGTGGGATATGGGCGTCGTATTCGTCCCGCCAATCTCCGGTCGCTAATCTTTT
CAACGCCTGGCACTGCCGGGCGTTGTTCTTTTTAACTTCAGGCGGGTTACAATAGTTTCCAGTAAGTATT
CTGGAGGCTGCATCCATGACACAGGCAAACCTGAGCGAAACCCTGTTCAAACCCCGCTTTAAACATCCTG
AAACCTCGACGCTAGTCCGCCGCTTTAATCACGGCGCACAACCGCCTGTGCAGTCGGCCCTTGATGGTAA
AACCATCCCTCACTGGTATCGCATGATTAACCGTCTGATGTGGATCTGGCGCGGCATTGACCCACGCGAA
ATCCTCGACGTCCAGGCACGTATTGTGATGAGCGATGCCGAACGTACCGACGATGATTTATACGATACGG
TGATTGGCTACCGTGGCGGCAACTGGATTTATGAGTGGGCCCCGGATCTTTGTGAAGGAACCTTACTTCT
GTGGTGTG
